>Addgene plasmid #163343 | pMY-eGFP-P2A-PuroR-HA | addgene full sequence | sequence record 322057 | Addgene NGS Result
CCCGAAAAGTGCCACCTGCATAATGAAAGACCCCACCTGTAGGTTTGGCAAGCTAGCTTAAGTAACGCCA
TTTTGCAAGGCATGGAAAAATACATAACTGAGAATAGAAAAGTTCAGATCAAGGTCAGGAACAGATGGAA
CAGCTGAATATGGGCCAAACAGGATATCTGTGGTAAGCAGTTCCTGCCCCGGCTCAGGGCCAAGAACAGA
TGGAACAGCTGAATATGGGCCAAACAGGATATCTGTGGTAAGCAGTTCCTGCCCCGGCTCAGGGCCAAGA
ACAGATGGTCCCCAGATGCGGTCCAGCCCTCAGCAGTTTCTAGAGAACCATCAGATGTTTCCAGGGTGCC
CCAAGGACCTGAAATGACCCTGTGCCTTATTTGAACTAACCAATCAGTTCGCTTCTCGCTTCTGTTCGCG
CGCTTCTGCTCCCCGAGCTCAATAAAAGAGCCCACAACCCCTCACTCGGCGCGCCAGTCCTCCGATTGAC
TGAGTCGCCCGGGTACCCGTATTCCCAATAAAGCCTCTTGCTGTTTGCATCCGAATCGTGGACTCGCTGA
TCCTTGGGAGGGTCTCCTCAGATTGATTGACTGCCCACCTCGGGGGTCTTTCATTTGGAGGTTCCACCGA
GATTTGGAGACCCCTGCCCAGGGACCACCGACCCCCCCGCCGGGAGGTAAGCTGGCCAGCGGTCGTTTCG
TGTCTGTCTCTGTCTTTGTGCGTGTTTGTGCCGGCATCTAATGTTTGCGCCTGCGTCTGTACTAGTTAGC
TAACTAGCTCTGTATCTGGCGGACCCGTGGTGGAACTGACGAGTTCGGAACACCCGGCCGCAACCCTGGG
AGACGTCCCAGGGACTTCGGGGGCCGTTTTTGTGGCCCGACCTGAGTCCAAAAATCCCGATCGTTTTGGA
CTCTTTGGTGCACCCCCCTAATAGGAGGGATATGTGGTTCTGGTAGGAGACGAGAACCTAAAACAGTTCC
CGCCTCCGTCTGAATTTTTGCTTTCGGTTTGGGACCGAAGCCGCGCCGCGCGTCTTGTCTGCTGCAGCAT
CGTTCTGTGTTGTCTCTGTCTGACTGTGTTTCTGTATTTGTCTGAAAATTAGGGCCAGACTGTTACCACT
CCCTTAAGTTTGACCTTAGGTCACTGGAAAGATGTCGAGCGGATCGCTCACAACCAGTCGGTAGATGTCA
AGAAGAGACGTTGGGTTACCTTCTGCTCTGCAGAATGGCCAACCTTTAACGTCGGATGGCCGCGAGACGG
CACCTTTAACCGAGACCTCATCACCCAGGTTAAGATCAAGGTCTTTTCACCTGGCCCGCATGGACACCCA
GACCAGGTCCCCTACATCGTGACCTGGGAAGCCTTGGCTTTTGACCCCCCTCCCTGGGTCAAGCCCTTTG
TACACCCTAAGCCTCCGCCTCCTCTTCCTCCATCCGCCCCGTCTCTCCCCCTTGAACCTCCTCGTTCGAC
CCCGCCTCGATCCTCCCTTTATCCAGCCCTCACTCCTTCTCTAGGCGCCCCCATATGGCCATATGAGATC
TTATATGGGGCACCCCCGCCCCTTGTAAACTTCCCTGACCCTGACATGACAAGAGTTACTAACAGCCCCT
CTCTCCAAGCTCACTTACAGGCTCTCTACTTAGTCCAGCACGAAGTCTGGAGACCTCTGGCGGCAGCCTA
CCAAGAACAACTGGACCGACCGGCCGGTGGTACCTCACCCTTACCGAGTCGGCGACACAGTGTGGGTCCG
CCGACACCAGACTAAGAACCTAGAACCTCGCTGGAAAGGACCTTACACAGTCCTGCTGACCACCCCCACC
GCCCTCAAAGTAGACGGCATCGCAGCTTGGATACACGCCGCCCACGTGAAGGCTGCCGACCCCGGGGGTG
GACCATCCTCTAGACTGCCGGATCTAGCTAGTTAATTAACTCCGTGGATCCGGTCGTGCGGCCGCACGGA
AACGCGTGCCACCATGGTGAGCAAGGGCGAGGAGCTGTTCACCGGGGTGGTGCCCATCCTGGTCGAGCTG
GACGGCGACGTAAACGGCCACAAGTTCAGCGTGTCCGGCGAGGGCGAGGGCGATGCCACCTACGGCAAGC
TGACCCTGAAGTTCATCTGCACCACCGGCAAGCTGCCCGTGCCCTGGCCCACCCTCGTGACCACCCTGAC
CTACGGCGTGCAGTGCTTCAGCCGCTACCCCGACCACATGAAGCAGCACGACTTCTTCAAGTCCGCCATG
CCCGAAGGCTACGTCCAGGAGCGCACCATCTTCTTCAAGGACGACGGCAACTACAAGACCCGCGCCGAGG
TGAAGTTCGAGGGCGACACCCTGGTGAACCGCATCGAGCTGAAGGGCATCGACTTCAAGGAGGACGGCAA
CATCCTGGGGCACAAGCTGGAGTACAACTACAACAGCCACAACGTCTATATCATGGCCGACAAGCAGAAG
AACGGCATCAAGGTGAACTTCAAGATCCGCCACAACATCGAGGACGGCAGCGTGCAGCTCGCCGACCACT
ACCAGCAGAACACCCCCATCGGCGACGGCCCCGTGCTGCTGCCCGACAACCACTACCTGAGCACCCAGTC
CGCCCTGAGCAAAGACCCCAACGAGAAGCGCGATCACATGGTCCTGCTGGAGTTCGTGACCGCCGCCGGG
ATCACTCTCGGCATGGACGAGCTGTACAAGGGCAGCGGCGTCGACGCCACAAACTTCAGCCTGCTGAGAC
AGGCTGGCGACGTGGAAGAGAATCCTGGACCTATGACCGAGTACAAGCCCACGGTGCGCCTCGCCACCCG
CGACGACGTCCCCAGGGCCGTACGCACCCTCGCCGCCGCGTTCGCCGACTACCCCGCCACGCGCCACACC
GTCGATCCGGACCGCCACATCGAGCGGGTCACCGAGCTGCAAGAACTCTTCCTCACGCGCGTCGGGCTCG
ACATCGGCAAGGTGTGGGTCGCGGACGACGGCGCCGCGGTGGCGGTCTGGACCACGCCGGAGAGCGTCGA
AGCGGGGGCGGTGTTCGCCGAGATCGGCCCGCGCATGGCCGAGTTGAGCGGTTCCCGGCTGGCCGCGCAG
CAACAGATGGAAGGCCTCCTGGCGCCGCACCGGCCCAAGGAGCCCGCGTGGTTCCTGGCCACCGTCGGCG
TCTCGCCCGACCACCAGGGCAAGGGTCTGGGCAGCGCCGTCGTGCTCCCCGGAGTGGAGGCGGCCGAGCG
CGCCGGGGTGCCCGCCTTCCTGGAGACCTCCGCGCCCCGCAACCTCCCCTTCTACGAGCGGCTCGGCTTC
ACCGTCACCGCCGACGTCGAGGTGCCCGAAGGACCGCGCACCTGGTGCATGACCCGCAAGCCCGGTGCCG
GCAGCGGCTACCCTTACGATGTGCCTGATTACGCCTGACCTGCAGGTTTCTGAAGCTTGAGTACATCGAT
TGCATTGGGTCGATCGACCGGGCCGCCAGCACAGTGGTCGATCGAGGGGGGGCCCGCGATTAGTCCAATT
TGTTAAAGACAGGATATCAGTGGTCCAGGCTCTAGTTTTGACTCAACAATATCACCAGCTGAAGCCTATA
GAGTACGAGCCATAGATAGAATAAAAGATTTTATTTAGTCTCCAGAAAAAGGGGGGAATGAAAGACCCCA
CCTGTAGGTTTGGCAAGCTAGCTTAAGTAACGCCATTTTGCAAGGCATGGAAAATACATAACTGAGAATA
GAGAAGTTCAGATCAAGGTTAGGAACAGAGAGACAGCAGAATATGGGCCAAACAGGATATCTGTGGTAAG
CAGTTCCTGCCCCGGCTCAGGGCCAAGAACAGTTGGAACAGCAGAATATGGGCCAAACAGGATATCTGTG
GTAAGCAGTTCCTGCCCCGGCTCAGGGCCAAGAACAGATGGTCCCCAGATGCGGTCCCGCCCTCAGCAGT
TTCTAGAGAACCATCAGATGTTTCCAGGGTGCCCCAAGGACCTGAAATGACCCTGTGCCTTATTTGAACT
AACCAATCAGTTCGCTTCTCGCTTCTGTTCGCGCGCTTCTGCTCCCCGAGCTCAATAAAAGAGCCCACAA
CCCCTCACTCGGCGCGCCAGTCCTCCGATAGACTGCGTCGCCCGGGTACCCGTGTATCCAATAAACCCTC
TTGCAGTTGCATCCGACTTGTGGTCTCGCTGTTCCTTGGGAGGGTCTCCTCTGAGTGATTGACTACCCGT
CAGCGGGGGTCTTTCACATGCAGCATGTATCAAAATTAATTTGGTTTTTTTTCTTAAGTATTTACATTAA
ATGGCCATAGTTGCATTAATGAATCGGCCAACGCGCGGGGAGAGGCGGTTTGCGTATTGGGCGCTCTTCC
GCTTCCTCGCTCACTGACTCGCTGCGCTCGGTCGTTCGGCTGCGGCGAGCGGTATCAGCTCACTCAAAGG
CGGTAATACGGTTATCCACAGAATCAGGGGATAACGCAGGAAAGAACATGTGAGCAAAAGGCCAGCAAAA
GGCCAGGAACCGTAAAAAGGCCGCGTTGCTGGCGTTTTTCCATAGGCTCCGCACCCCTGACGAGCATCAC
AAAAATCGACGCTCAAGTCAGAGGTGGCGAAACCCGACAGGACTATAAAGATACCAGGCGTTTCCCCCTG
GAAGCTCCCTCGTGCGCTCTCCTGTTCCGACCCTGCCGCTTACCGGATACCTGTCCGCCTTTCTCCCTTC
GGGAAGCGTGGCGCTTTCTCATAGCTCACGCTGTAGGTATCTCAGTTCGGTGTAGGTCGTTCGCTCCAAG
CTGGGCTGTGTGCACGAACCCCCCGTTCAGCCCGACCGCTGCGCCTTATCCGGTAACTATCGTCTTGAGT
CCAACCCGGTAAGACACGACTTATCGCCACTGGCAGCAGCCACTGGTAACAGGATTAGCAGAGCGAGGTA
TGTAGGCGGTGCTACAGAGTTCTTGAAGTGGTGGCCTAACTACGGCTACACTAGAAGAACAGTATTTGGT
ATCTGCGCTCTGCTGAAGCCAGTTACCTTCGGAAAAAGAGTTGGTAGCTCTTGATCCGGCAAACAAACCA
CCGCTGGTAGCGGTGGTTTTTTTGTTTGCAAGCAGCAGATTACGCGCAGAAAAAAAGGATCTCAAGAAGA
TCCTTTGATCTTTTCTACGGGGTCTGACGCTCAGTGGAACGAAAACTCACGTTAAGGGATTTTGGTCATG
AGATTATCAAAAAGGATCTTCACCTAGATCCTTTTGCGGCCGGCCGCAAATCAATCTAAAGTATATATGA
GTAAACTTGGTCTGACAGTTACCAATGCTTAATCAGTGAGGCACCTATCTCAGCGATCTGTCTATTTCGT
TCATCCATAGTTGCCTGACTCCCCGTCGTGTAGATAACTACGATACGGGAGGGCTTACCATCTGGCCCCA
GTGCTGCAATGATACCGCGAGACCCACGCTCACCGGCTCCAGATTTATCAGCAATAAACCAGCCAGCCGG
AAGGGCCGAGCGCAGAAGTGGTCCTGCAACTTTATCCGCCTCCATCCAGTCTATTAATTGTTGCCGGGAA
GCTAGAGTAAGTAGTTCGCCAGTTAATAGTTTGCGCAACGTTGTTGCCATTGCTACAGGCATCGTGGTGT
CACGCTCGTCGTTTGGTATGGCTTCATTCAGCTCCGGTTCCCAACGATCAAGGCGAGTTACATGATCCCC
CATGTTGTGCAAAAAAGCGGTTAGCTCCTTCGGTCCTCCGATCGTTGTCAGAAGTAAGTTGGCCGCAGTG
TTATCACTCATGGTTATGGCAGCACTGCATAATTCTCTTACTGTCATGCCATCCGTAAGATGCTTTTCTG
TGACTGGTGAGTACTCAACCAAGTCATTCTGAGAATAGTGTATGCGGCGACCGAGTTGCTCTTGCCCGGC
GTCAATACGGGATAATACCGCGCCACATAGCAGAACTTTAAAAGTGCTCATCATTGGAAAACGTTCTTCG
GGGCGAAAACTCTCAAGGATCTTACCGCTGTTGAGATCCAGTTCGATGTAACCCACTCGTGCACCCAACT
GATCTTCAGCATCTTTTACTTTCACCAGCGTTTCTGGGTGAGCAAAAACAGGAAGGCAAAATGCCGCAAA
AAAGGGAATAAGGGCGACACGGAAATGTTGAATACTCATACTCTTCCTTTTTCAATATTATTGAAGCATT
TATCAGGGTTATTGTCTCATGAGCGGATACATATTTGAATGTATTTAGAAAAATAAACAAATAGGGGTTC
CGCGCACATTTC
Features (pLannotate 1.2.2; 12 found; start..end, strand, type, name):
     22..615     +  LTR            LTR: long terminal repeat from Moloney murine leukemia virus
    746..1044    +  misc_feature   MMLV Ψ (fragment): packaging signal of Moloney murine leukemia virus (MMLV)
   1103..1519    +  CDS            gag (truncated): truncated Moloney murine leukemia virus (MMLV) gag gene lacking the start codon
   1529..1907    +  misc_feature   pol region: Moloney murine leukemia virus (MMLV) pol region containing the splice acceptor site
   1974..2690    +  CDS            EGFP: EGFP is a basic (constitutively fluorescent) green fluorescent protein published in 1996, derived from Aequorea victoria. It is reported to be a rapidly-maturing weak dimer with moderate acid sensitivity.
   2763..3359    +  CDS            PuroR (fragment): puromycin N-acetyltransferase; pac from Streptomyces; confers resistance to puromycin
   3487..3585    +  CDS            env (fragment): murine leukemia virus gPr80 envelope polyprotein precursor; env; proteolytically cleaved into gp70SU and p15TM subunits
   3627..4216    +  LTR            LTR: long terminal repeat from Moloney murine leukemia virus
   4282..4334    -  CDS            lacI (fragment): lac repressor; lacI; The lac repressor binds to the lac operator to inhibit transcription in E. coli. This inhibition can be relieved by adding lactose or isopropyl-β-D-thiogalactopyranoside (IPTG).
   4517..5105    -  rep_origin     ori: high-copy-number ColE1/pMB1/pBR322/pUC origin of replication
   5269..6129    -  CDS            AmpR: β-lactamase; bla; confers resistance to ampicillin, carbenicillin, and related antibiotics
   6130..6234    -  promoter       AmpR promoter: bla
