[The description below was written by a language model from this plasmid's Addgene catalogue record and pLannotate feature annotations shown in this document.]
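Description:
pMY-eGFP-P2A-PuroR-HA is a gammaretroviral expression vector built on the pMY backbone for stable gene delivery into mammalian cells. The bacterial portion of the roughly 6.2 kb plasmid carries a high-copy ColE1/pUC-type origin and a β-lactamase gene under its own promoter, so it is maintained in E. coli under ampicillin selection. A short lacI fragment is also annotated near the origin and appears to be a backbone remnant with no stated function.

The proviral cassette is flanked by two Moloney murine leukemia virus long terminal repeats. Downstream of the 5′ LTR lie the MMLV Ψ packaging signal, a truncated gag segment lacking its start codon, and a pol region containing the splice acceptor. These elements support encapsidation of the genomic RNA and splicing of the transcript without encoding viral proteins, so packaging functions must be provided in trans. The 5′ LTR serves as the promoter for a single open reading frame in which EGFP is followed by puromycin N-acetyltransferase. According to the construct name, the two are joined by a P2A ribosome-skipping peptide and the resistance protein carries an HA epitope tag. Neither small element is annotated separately in the feature table, though gaps between and after the two coding sequences are consistent with their presence. A short env fragment precedes the 3′ LTR.

Transduced cells therefore produce cytosolic GFP and an HA-tagged puromycin marker from one transcript, allowing tracking by fluorescence, enrichment by drug selection and detection of the marker by anti-HA reagents. It was deposited as part of a retroviral toolbox for overexpression and genetic perturbation in primary lymphocytes.
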