Addgene plasmid #163343: pMY-eGFP-P2A-PuroR-HA
Purpose: Retroviral vector to express cytosolic GFP and an HA-tagged puromycin selection marker
Depositing lab: Louis Ates & Teunis Geijtenbeek. Depositing organization: Academic Medical Center, University of Amsterdam. Publication: An optimized retroviral toolbox for overexpression and genetic perturbation of primary lymphocytes. van der Donk LEH, van der Spek J, van Duivenvoorde T, Ten Brink MS, Geijtenbeek TBH, Kuijl CP, van Heijst JWJ, Ates LS. Biol Open. 2022 Feb 15;11(2):bio059032. doi: 10.1242/bio.059032. Epub 2022 Mar 1. PubMed 35229875.
Backbone
  Vector backbone: pMY
  Vector type: Mammalian Expression, Retroviral
  Selectable markers: Puromycin
Growth in bacteria
  Bacterial resistance: Ampicillin, 100 μg/mL
  Growth temperature: 37°C
  Growth strain: NEB Stable
  Copy number: High Copy
Gene/Insert
  Gene/Insert name: GFP
  Species: Other
  Promoter: LTR
  Cloning method: Restriction Enzyme; 5′ cloning site Unknown (unknown if destroyed); 3′ cloning site Unknown (unknown if destroyed)
Terms and licenses: Academic/Nonprofit Terms; Industry Terms: Not Available to Industry
Depositor comments: Please visit https://www.biorxiv.org/content/10.1101/2021.01.08.425881v1 for bioRxiv preprint.
How to cite: pMY-eGFP-P2A-PuroR-HA was a gift from Louis Ates & Teunis Geijtenbeek (Addgene plasmid # 163343 ; http://n2t.net/addgene:163343 ; RRID:Addgene_163343)
